>Addgene plasmid #203622 | FB431 | addgene full sequence | sequence record 405989 | Addgene NGS Result
GGAGTGGCGCATGCGGACAGACGGACGGACGCAGAGAGAAGGGCTGAGTAATAAGCGCCACTGCGCCAGA
CAGCTCTGGCGGCTCTGAGGTGCAGTGGATGATTATTAATCCGGGACCGGCCGCCCCTCCGCCCCGAAGT
GGAAAGGCTGGTGTGCCCCTCGTTGACCAAGAATCTATTGCATCATCGGAGAATATGGAGCTTCATCGAA
TCACCGGCAGTAAGCGAAGGAGAATGTGAAGCCAGGGGTGTATAGCCGTCGGCGAAATAGCATGCCATTA
ACCTAGGTACAGAAGTCCAATTGCTTCCGATCTGGTAAAAGATTCACGAGATAGTACCTTCTCCGAAGTA
GGTAGAGCGAGTACCCGGCGCGTAAGCTCCCTAATTGGCCCATCCGGCATCTGTAGGGCGTCCAAATATC
GTGCCTCTCCTGCTTTGCCCGGTGTATGAAACCGGAAAGGCCGCTCAGGAGCTGGCCAGCGGCGCAGACC
GGGAACACAAGCTGGCAGTCGACCCATCCGGTGCTCTGCACTCGACCTGCTGAGGTCCCTCAGTCCCTGG
TAGGCAGCTTTGCCCCGTCTGTCCGCCCGGTGTGTCGGCGGGGTTGACAAGGTCGTTGCGTCAGTCCAAC
ATTTGTTGCCATATTTTCCTGCTCTCCCCACCAGCTGCTCTTTTCTTTTCTCTTTCTTTTCCCATCTTCA
GTATATTCATCTTCCCATCCAAGAACCTTTAAAATGACCTTGCTCAATGGCCACGCCTCCCTCTCCCCGG
CCGCTCAACGCCGCATCGAACACCATGAAGCTGATATTGTAATTGTGGGTGCCGGAGTCCTCGGCTGTGC
ACTTGCAGTTGCACTGGGAAATCAAGGGCGCAGTGTAATCCTGCTGGAGAAGTCGTTGGAAGAGCCCAAC
CGTATTGTTGGTGAACTACTCCAACCGGGAGGTGTTCAGGCGCTCGAGCAACTAGGGCTACGGGATTGTC
TGGAAGATATCGATGGCATCAATGTGAAGGGATACTGGGTTACTTACTTTGGGGAGCCGGTTCTCCTCGA
ATACCCCAAGTCCAGCCCAACCTCGCCTACACCGTTGGGACGAGCCTTCCACCATGGCCGATTCGTGATG
AAACTACGGGCAGCCGCTCTGTCGTGCCCCAATGTCACGGTGGTCGAAACCAAGGTTACCGGCCTCATCA
CATCCTCATATACTCAGGAAGTCCTTGGAGTCGAGTGTATAACCAAGGATGTCAAGGACTGCTACTTCGG
TCAACTCACCGTGGCCGCCGACGGTTATAACTCCGTTTTCCGCAAGGAACACCACCAGTATACACCCAAA
CGGCGCTCAAAGTTCCATGGCTTGGAGCTCATCGATGCTAAACTGCCCGCTCCCAACACTGGTCATGTGC
TTCTCAGCGATAATCCACCCGTACTTATGTACCAGATCGGCACCCATGAAACCCGAATCCTTATCGATAT
CCCTGATAACCTGCCTGCGGCCTCGGTCAAGAACGGTGGTGTCAAGGGTTACATGCGAAACAACATCCTG
CCCAAGCTCCCAGAGGGTGTCCAGCAGTCGTTCTCCGATGCCCTAGAGAAGGGCCAGCTACGGTCAATGC
CGAACTCGTTCCTGCCTGCCTCGGCCAACAAGACACCCGGCTTGATGATTCTGGGCGATGCGCTTAACAT
GCGGCACCCTCTCACAGGTGGAGGCATGACTGTGGCGCTCAACGATGTTTGTGTCATCCGCGAATTGCTC
AGCCCAGAGCGCGTGCCCAACCTCTCCAATACAGGCCTTGTTCTCGAGCAGCTCGCAGAGTTCCACTGGA
AACGAAAGAACTCATCTTCGGTCATCAATATCCTCGCACAGGCTCTCTATGCGCTCTTCGCTGCAGACAG
TACGCACGCTCACTCTTCAGGTTAATTTGCAATAACTAACTGTTCATTCAACAGACTATTACCTCAAAGC
TCTTCAGCGTGGCTGTTTCCGCTACTTCCAGATTGGACCAGTTGGCGGCCCTGTCGGGTTGTTAGCCGGT
CTAATCAAGAAACCCCTCGTCCTTGTCAGCCACTTCTTCTCCGTTGCCTTCCTCGCCATCTGGGTCCACA
TATGCGATACCCCTCTGTCCAAGCTATTCCTAGCCCCATACTACGCCGTCATGATATTGTACACAGCCTC
TGTCGTGATTTTGCCATACATCTGGACCGAGATCTGGTACTGAGCTTCTAATAAGTGTCAGATAGCAATT
TGCACAAGAAATCAATACCAGCAACTGTAAATAAGCGCTGAAGTGACCATGCCATGCTACGAAAGAGCAG
AAAAAAACCTGCCGTAGAACCGAAGAGATATGACACGCTTCCATCTCTCAAAGGAAGAATCCCTTCAGGG
TTGCGTTTCCAGTCTAGACACGTATAACGGCACAAGTGTCTCTCACCAAATGGGTTATATCTCAAATGTG
ATCTAAGGATGGAAAGCCCAGAATATTGGCTGGGTTGATGGCTGCTTCGAGTGCAGTCTCATGCTGCCAC
AGGTGACTCTGGATGGCCCCATACCACTCAACCCATGGTACGAGCGGTACGCTTGAGACGAAGCTTGACA
GGATATATTGGCGGGTAAACCTAAGAGAAAAGAGCGTTTATTAGAATAATCGGATATTTAAAAGGGCGTG
AAAAGGTTTATCCGTTCGTCCATTTGTATGTGCATGCCAACCACAGGGTTCCCCTCGGGATCAAAGTACT
TTGATCCAACCCCTCCGCTGCTATAGTGCAGTCGGCTTCTGACGTTCAGTGCAGCCGTCATCTGAAAACG
ACATGTCGCACAAGTCCTAAGTTACGCGACAGGCTGCCGCCCTGCCCTTTTCCTGGCGTTTTCTTGTCGC
GTGTTTTAGTCGCATAAAGTAGAATACTTGCGACTAGAACCGGAGACATTACGCCATGAACAAGAGCGCC
GCCGCTGGCCTGCTGGGCTATGCCCGCGTCAGCACCGACGACCAGGACTTGACCAACCAACGGGCCGAAC
TGCACGCGGCCGGCTGCACCAAGCTGTTTTCCGAGAAGATCACCGGCACCAGGCGCGACCGCCCGGAGCT
GGCCAGGATGCTTGACCACCTACGCCCTGGCGACGTTGTGACAGTGACCAGGCTAGACCGCCTGGCCCGC
AGCACCCGCGACCTACTGGACATTGCCGAGCGCATCCAGGAGGCCGGCGCGGGCCTGCGTAGCCTGGCAG
AGCCGTGGGCCGACACCACCACGCCGGCCGGCCGCATGGTGTTGACCGTGTTCGCCGGCATTGCCGAGTT
CGAGCGTTCCCTAATCATCGACCGCACCCGGAGCGGGCGCGAGGCCGCCAAGGCCCGAGGCGTGAAGTTT
GGCCCCCGCCCTACCCTCACCCCGGCACAGATCGCGCACGCCCGCGAGCTGATCGACCAGGAAGGCCGCA
CCGTGAAAGAGGCGGCTGCACTGCTTGGCGTGCATCGCTCGACCCTGTACCGCGCACTTGAGCGCAGCGA
GGAAGTGACGCCCACCGAGGCCAGGCGGCGCGGTGCCTTCCGTGAGGACGCATTGACCGAGGCCGACGCC
CTGGCGGCCGCCGAGAATGAACGCCAAGAGGAACAAGCATGAAACCGCACCAGGACGGCCAGGACGAACC
GTTTTTCATTACCGAAGAGATCGAGGCGGAGATGATCGCGGCCGGGTACGTGTTCGAGCCGCCCGCGCAC
CTCTCAACCGTGCGGCTGCATGAAATCCTGGCCGGTTTGTCTGATGCCAAGCTGGCGGCCTGGCCGGCCA
GCTTGGCCGCTGAAGAAACCGAGCGCCGCCGTCTAAAAAGGTGATGTGTATTTGAGTAAAACAGCTTGCG
TCATGCGGTCGCTGCGTATATGATGCGATGAGTAAATAAACAAATACGCAAGGGGAACGCATGAAGGTTA
TCGCTGTACTTAACCAGAAAGGCGGGTCAGGCAAGACGACCATCGCAACCCATCTAGCCCGCGCCCTGCA
ACTCGCCGGGGCCGATGTTCTGTTAGTCGATTCCGATCCCCAGGGCAGTGCCCGCGATTGGGCGGCCGTG
CGGGAAGATCAACCGCTAACCGTTGTCGGCATCGACCGCCCGACGATTGACCGCGACGTGAAGGCCATCG
GCCGGCGCGACTTCGTAGTGATCGACGGAGCGCCCCAGGCGGCGGACTTGGCTGTGTCCGCGATCAAGGC
AGCCGACTTCGTGCTGATTCCGGTGCAGCCAAGCCCTTACGACATATGGGCCACCGCCGACCTGGTGGAG
CTGGTTAAGCAGCGCATTGAGGTCACGGATGGAAGGCTACAAGCGGCCTTTGTCGTGTCGCGGGCGATCA
AAGGCACGCGCATCGGCGGTGAGGTTGCCGAGGCGCTGGCCGGGTACGAGCTGCCCATTCTTGAGTCCCG
TATCACGCAGCGCGTGAGCTACCCAGGCACTGCCGCCGCCGGCACAACCGTTCTTGAATCAGAACCCGAG
GGCGACGCTGCCCGCGAGGTCCAGGCGCTGGCCGCTGAAATTAAATCAAAACTCATTTGAGTTAATGAGG
TAAAGAGAAAATGAGCAAAAGCACAAACACGCTAAGTGCCGGCCGTCCGAGCGCACGCAGCAGCAAGGCT
GCAACGTTGGCCAGCCTGGCAGACACGCCAGCCATGAAGCGGGTCAACTTTCAGTTGCCGGCGGAGGATC
ACACCAAGCTGAAGATGTACGCGGTACGCCAAGGCAAGACCATTACCGAGCTGCTATCTGAATACATCGC
GCAGCTACCAGAGTAAATGAGCAAATGAATAAATGAGTAGATGAATTTTAGCGGCTAAAGGAGGCGGCAT
GGAAAATCAAGAACAACCAGGCACCGACGCCGTGGAATGCCCCATGTGTGGAGGAACGGGCGGTTGGCCA
GGCGTAAGCGGCTGGGTTGCCTGCCGGCCCTGCAATGGCACTGGAACCCCCAAGCCCGAGGAATCGGCGT
GAGCGGTCGCAAACCATCCGGCCCGGTACAAATCGGCGCGGCGCTGGGTGATGACCTGGTGGAGAAGTTG
AAGGCCGCGCAGGCCGCCCAGCGGCAACGCATCGAGGCAGAAGCACGCCCCGGTGAATCGTGGCAAGCGG
CCGCTGATCGAATCCGCAAAGAATCCCGGCAACCGCCGGCAGCCGGTGCGCCGTCGATTAGGAAGCCGCC
CAAGGGCGACGAGCAACCAGATTTTTTCGTTCCGATGCTCTATGACGTGGGCACCCGCGATAGTCGCAGC
ATCATGGACGTGGCCGTTTTCCGTCTGTCGAAGCGTGACCGACGAGCTGGCGAGGTGATCCGCTACGAGC
TTCCAGACGGGCACGTAGAGGTTTCCGCAGGGCCGGCCGGCATGGCCAGTGTGTGGGATTACGACCTGGT
ACTGATGGCGGTTTCCCATCTAACCGAATCCATGAACCGATACCGGGAAGGGAAGGGAGACAAGCCCGGC
CGCGTGTTCCGTCCACACGTTGCGGACGTACTCAAGTTCTGCCGGCGAGCCGATGGCGGAAAGCAGAAAG
ACGACCTGGTAGAAACCTGCATTCGGTTAAACACCACGCACGTTGCCATGCAGCGTACGAAGAAGGCCAA
GAACGGCCGCCTGGTGACGGTATCCGAGGGTGAAGCCTTGATTAGCCGCTACAAGATCGTAAAGAGCGAA
ACCGGGCGGCCGGAGTACATCGAGATCGAGCTAGCTGATTGGATGTACCGCGAGATCACAGAAGGCAAGA
ACCCGGACGTGCTGACGGTTCACCCCGATTACTTTTTGATCGATCCCGGCATCGGCCGTTTTCTCTACCG
CCTGGCACGCCGCGCCGCAGGCAAGGCAGAAGCCAGATGGTTGTTCAAGACGATCTACGAACGCAGTGGC
AGCGCCGGAGAGTTCAAGAAGTTCTGTTTCACCGTGCGCAAGCTGATCGGGTCAAATGACCTGCCGGAGT
ACGATTTGAAGGAGGAGGCGGGGCAGGCTGGCCCGATCCTAGTCATGCGCTACCGCAACCTGATCGAGGG
CGAAGCATCCGCCGGTTCCTAATGTACGGAGCAGATGCTAGGGCAAATTGCCCTAGCAGGGGAAAAAGGT
CGAAAAGGACTCTTTCCTGTGGATAGCACGTACATTGGGAACCCAAAGCCGTACATTGGGAACCGGAACC
CGTACATTGGGAACCCAAAGCCGTACATTGGGAACCGGTCACACATGTAAGTGACTGATATAAAAGAGAA
AAAAGGCGATTTTTCCGCCTAAAACTCTTTAAAACTTATTAAAACTCTTAAAACCCGCCTGGCCTGTGCA
TAACTGTCTGGCCAGCGCACAGCCGAAGAGCTGCAAAAAGCGCCTACCCTTCGGTCGCTGCGCTCCCTAC
GCCCCGCCGCTTCGCGTCGGCCTATCGCGGCCGCTGGCCGCTCAAAAATGGCTGGCCTACGGCCAGGCAA
TCTACCAGGGCGCGGACAAGCCGCGCCGTCGCCACTCGACCGCCGGCGCCCACATCAAGGCACCCTGCCT
CGCGCGTTTCGGTGATGACGGTGAAAACCTCTGACACATGCAGCTCCCGGTGACGGTCACAGCTTGTCTG
TAAGCGGATGCCGGGAGCAGACAAGCCCGTCAGGGCGCGTCAGCGGGTGTTGGCGGGTGTCGGGGCGCAG
CCATGACCCAGTCACGTAGCGATAGCGGAGTGTATACTGGCTTAACTATGCGGCATCAGAGCAGATTGTA
CTGAGAGTGCACCATATGCGGTGTGAAATACCGCACAGATGCGTAAGGAGAAAATACCGCATCAGGCGCT
CTTCCGCTTCCTCGCTCACTGACTCGCTGCGCTCGGTCGTTCGGCTGCGGCGAGCGGTATCAGCTCACTC
AAAGGCGGTAATACGGTTATCCACAGAATCAGGGGATAACGCAGGAAAGAACATGTGAGCAAAAGGCCAG
CAAAAGGCCAGGAACCGTAAAAAGGCCGCGTTGCTGGCGTTTTTCCATAGGCTCCGCCCCCCTGACGAGC
ATCACAAAAATCGACGCTCAAGTCAGAGGTGGCGAAACCCGACAGGACTATAAAGATACCAGGCGTTTCC
CCCTGGAAGCTCCCTCGTGCGCTCTCCTGTTCCGACCCTGCCGCTTACCGGATACCTGTCCGCCTTTCTC
CCTTCGGGAAGCGTGGCGCTTTCTCATAGCTCACGCTGTAGGTATCTCAGTTCGGTGTAGGTCGTTCGCT
CCAAGCTGGGCTGTGTGCACGAACCCCCCGTTCAGCCCGACCGCTGCGCCTTATCCGGTAACTATCGTCT
TGAGTCCAACCCGGTAAGACACGACTTATCGCCACTGGCAGCAGCCACTGGTAACAGGATTAGCAGAGCG
AGGTATGTAGGCGGTGCTACAGAGTTCTTGAAGTGGTGGCCTAACTACGGCTACACTAGAAGGACAGTAT
TTGGTATCTGCGCTCTGCTGAAGCCAGTTACCTTCGGAAAAAGAGTTGGTAGCTCTTGATCCGGCAAACA
AACCACCGCTGGTAGCGGTGGTTTTTTTGTTTGCAAGCAGCAGATTACGCGCAGAAAAAAAGGATCTCAA
GAAGATCCTTTGATCTTTTCTACGGGGTCTGACGCTCAGTGGAACGAAAACTCACGTTAAGGGATTTTGG
TCATGCATTCTAGGTGATTAGAAAAACTCATCGAGCATCAAATGAAACTGCAATTTATTCATATCAGGAT
TATCAATACCATATTTTTGAAAAAGCCGTTTCTGTAATGAAGGAGAAAACTCACCGAGGCAGTTCCATAG
GATGGCAAGATCCTGGTATCGGTCTGCGATTCCGACTCGTCCAACATCAATACAACCTATTAATTTCCCC
TCGTCAAAAATAAGGTTATCAAGTGAGAAATCACCATGAGTGACGACTGAATCCGGTGAGAATGGCAAAA
GTTTATGCATTTCTTTCCAGACTTGTTCAACAGGCCAGCCATTACGCTCGTCATCAAAATCACTCGCATC
AACCAAACCGTTATTCATTCGTGATTGCGCCTGAGCGAGTCGAAATACGCGATCGCTGTTAAAAGGACAA
TTACAAACAGGAATCGAATGCAACCGGCGCAGGAACACTGCCAGCGCATCAACAATATTTTCACCTGAAT
CAGGATATTCTTCTAATACCTGGAATGCTGTTTTCCCTGGGATCGCAGTGGTGAGTAACCATGCATCATC
AGGAGTACGGATAAAATGCTTGATGGTCGGAAGAGGCATAAATTCCGTCAGCCAGTTTAGTCTGACCATC
TCATCTGTAACATCATTGGCAACGCTACCTTTGCCATGTTTCAGAAACAACTCTGGCGCATCGGGCTTCC
CATACAATCGGTAGATTGTCGCACCTGATTGCCCGACATTATCGCGAGCCCATTTATACCCATATAAATC
AGCATCCATGTTGGAATTTAATCGCGGCCTTGAGCAAGACGTTTCCCGTTGAATATGGCTCATAACAGAA
CTTATTATTTCCTTCCTCTTTTCTACAGTATTTAAAGATACCCCAAGAAGCTAATTATAACAAGACGAAC
TCCAATTCACTGTTCCTTGCATTCTAAAACCTTAAATACCAGAAAACAGCTTTTTCAAAGTTGTTTTCAA
AGTTGGCGTATAACATAGTATCGACGGAGCCGATTTTGAAACCGCGGTGATCACAGGCAGCAACGCTCTG
TCATCGTTACAATCAACATGCTACCCTCCGCGAGATCATCCGTGTTTCAAACCCGGCAGCTTAGTTGCCG
TTCTTCCGAATAGCATCGGTAACATGAGCAAAGTCTGCCGCCTTACAACGGCTCTCCCGCTGACGCCGTC
CCGGACTGATGGGCTGCCTGTATCGAGTGGTGATTTTGTGCCGAGCTGCCGGTCGGGGAGCTGTTGGCTG
GCTGGTGGCAGGATATATTGTGGTGTAAACATAACAAGCTTCGTCTCAGTCA
Features (pLannotate 1.2.2; 11 found; start..end, strand, type, name):
      9..693     +  promoter       gpdA promoter (fragment): gpdA; promoter from the Aspergillus nidulans glyceraldehyde-3-phosphate dehydrogenase gene (Punt et al., 1990)
   2586..2610    +  misc_feature   RB T-DNA repeat: right border repeat from nopaline C58 T-DNA
   2950..3351    +  CDS            Y4CG_SINFN (fragment): Protein inferred from homology: Swiss-Prot protein existence level 3. From Sinorhizobium fredii (strain NBRC 101917 / NGR234).
   3911..4540    +  CDS            pVS1 StaA: stability protein from the Pseudomonas plasmid pVS1 (Heeb et al., 2000)
   4969..6042    +  CDS            pVS1 RepA: replication protein from the Pseudomonas plasmid pVS1 (Heeb et al., 2000)
   6108..6302    +  rep_origin     pVS1 oriV: origin of replication for the Pseudomonas plasmid pVS1 (Heeb et al., 2000)
   6505..6544    +  CDS            rop (fragment): Rop protein, which maintains plasmids at low copy number; rop
   6646..6786    +  misc_feature   bom: basis of mobility region from pBR322
   6972..7560    -  rep_origin     ori: high-copy-number ColE1/pMB1/pBR322/pUC origin of replication
   7648..8463    -  CDS            KanR: aminoglycoside phosphotransferase; aph(3')-Ia; confers resistance to kanamycin in bacteria or G418 (Geneticin®) in eukaryotes
   8896..8920    +  misc_feature   LB T-DNA repeat: left border repeat from nopaline C58 T-DNA
