[The description below was written by a language model from this plasmid's Addgene catalogue record and pLannotate feature annotations shown in this document.]
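Description:
FB431 is a FungalBraid/GoldenBraid-style synthetic biology plasmid built in the pDGB3alpha2 backbone, a binary T-DNA vector of about 8.9 kb. It carries a single transcriptional unit (TU) intended to confer terbinafine resistance in filamentous fungi. The backbone has two replication systems. A high-copy ColE1/pUC-type origin, with the pBR322 bom region and a remnant of rop, supports propagation in E. coli. The pVS1 oriV, together with the RepA replication and StaA stability proteins, allows maintenance in Agrobacterium. Bacterial selection is by kanamycin through the aph(3')-Ia gene. This gene and the replication functions lie outside the region bounded by the nopaline-type left and right T-DNA border repeats.

The payload sits between the borders and is recorded as PgpdA:ergA:TamdS. The constitutive promoter of the Aspergillus nidulans glyceraldehyde-3-phosphate dehydrogenase gene drives ergA, and the unit ends with the amdS terminator. ergA is generally understood to encode squalene epoxidase, the ergosterol-pathway enzyme that terbinafine targets, so expressing it strongly is expected to confer tolerance to the drug and allow its use as a dominant selection marker. The record does not give the source organism of the ergA sequence or say whether it carries any mutations. The automated annotation detects only the gpdA promoter fragment within the cassette. The ergA coding region and the terminator are not annotated, although an unannotated stretch between the promoter and the right border is consistent with their presence.

As an alpha-level TU, the plasmid is presumably meant either for Agrobacterium-mediated transformation of fungi or for combination with other TUs in further modular assembly steps to build multigene constructs.
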