Addgene plasmid #203622: FB431
Purpose: TU for the expression of terbinafine resistance.
Depositing lab: Jose Marcos. Depositing organization: Instituto de Agroquímica y Tecnología de Alimentos (IATA-CSIC). Publication: FungalBraid 2.0: expanding the synthetic biology toolbox for the biotechnological exploitation of filamentous fungi. Moreno-Gimenez E, Gandia M, Saez Z, Manzanares P, Yenush L, Orzaez D, Marcos JF, Garrigues S. Front Bioeng Biotechnol. 2023 Aug 7;11:1222812. doi: 10.3389/fbioe.2023.1222812. eCollection 2023. PubMed 37609115.
Backbone
  Vector backbone: pDGB3alpha2
  Vector type: Synthetic Biology
Growth in bacteria
  Bacterial resistance: Kanamycin, 50 μg/mL
  Growth temperature: 37°C
  Growth strain: DH5alpha
  Copy number: High Copy
Gene/Insert
  Gene/Insert name: PgpdA:ergA:TamdS
  Species: Synthetic
  Cloning method: Restriction Enzyme; 5′ cloning site unknown (unknown if destroyed)
Terms and licenses: Academic/Nonprofit Terms; Industry Terms: Not Available to Industry
How to cite: FB431 was a gift from Jose Marcos (Addgene plasmid # 203622 ; http://n2t.net/addgene:203622 ; RRID:Addgene_203622)
